Addgene plasmid #100468: pCMV_mEm_4GS_LF82_687
Purpose: Mammalian expression of E. coli LF82_687 CDS fused to mEmerald
Depositing lab: Alan Huett. Depositing organization: University of Nottingham. Publication: A multi-phenotypic imaging screen to identify bacterial effectors by exogenous expression in a HeLa cell line. Collins A, Huett A. Sci Data. 2018 May 15;5:180081. doi: 10.1038/sdata.2018.81. PubMed 29762554.
Backbone
  Vector backbone: pCMV
  Backbone size w/o insert (bp): 4502
  Vector type: Mammalian Expression
Growth in bacteria
  Bacterial resistance: Ampicillin, 100 μg/mL
  Growth temperature: 37°C
  Growth strain: XL1 Blue
  Copy number: High Copy
Gene/Insert
  Gene/Insert name: LF82_687
  Insert size (bp): 402
  Promoter: CMV
  Tag / fusion protein: mEmerald (N terminal on backbone)
  Cloning method: Ligation Independent Cloning
  Sequencing primers: 5′ ACTTCTGCTCTAAAAGCTGCGG; 3′ CACTGCATTCTAGTTGTGGTTTGTC
Terms and licenses: Academic/Nonprofit Terms; Industry Terms: Not Available to Industry
How to cite: pCMV_mEm_4GS_LF82_687 was a gift from Alan Huett (Addgene plasmid # 100468 ; http://n2t.net/addgene:100468 ; RRID:Addgene_100468)
