[The description below was written by a language model from this plasmid's Addgene catalogue record and pLannotate feature annotations shown in this document.]
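Description:
pCMV_mEm_4GS_LF82_687 is a mammalian expression plasmid built on a pCMV backbone (4,502 bp without insert; 4,904 nt in the sequenced record) that produces the LF82_687 coding sequence from E. coli strain LF82 as a fusion to the green fluorescent protein mEmerald. It is propagated in E. coli as a high-copy plasmid through a ColE1/pUC-type origin and is selected with ampicillin via the β-lactamase gene and its native promoter. The record lists no mammalian selection marker, which suggests the plasmid is intended for transient transfection. Short remnants of lacI, lacZα, rop, bom, the lac promoter/operator and a pUC polylinker are annotated in the backbone; these appear to be leftovers of earlier cloning vectors rather than functional parts. The brief "TRE3GV promoter" hit at the start of the sequence is probably the tail of the CMV promoter region, which spans the numbering origin of the circular map.

The expression cassette begins with the human cytomegalovirus immediate-early enhancer and promoter, followed by a modified SV40 intron with splice donor and acceptor sites, which generally improves mRNA processing and expression. Next comes the mEmerald open reading frame, carried on the backbone as an N-terminal tag. The 402 bp LF82_687 insert was introduced by ligation-independent cloning. It is not annotated in the feature table but would lie in the gap between mEmerald and the SV40 polyadenylation signal. The "4GS" in the name presumably denotes a glycine-serine linker joining the two, though the record does not say so. The plasmid belongs to a collection used in an imaging screen that expressed candidate bacterial effectors in HeLa cells and scored localisation and cellular phenotypes.
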