Features (pLannotate 1.2.2; 17 found; start..end, strand, type, name):
      1..28      +  promoter       TRE3GV promoter (fragment): 3rd-generation Tet-responsive promoter that can be activated by binding of Tet-On® 3G, optimized for retroviral and lentiviral vectors
    137..233     +  intron         SV40 intron: modified SV40 intron with splice donor and acceptor sites
    294..1010    +  CDS            mEmerald: mEmerald is a basic (constitutively fluorescent) green fluorescent protein published in 1998, derived from Aequorea victoria. It is reported to be a very rapidly-maturing monomer with moderate acid sensitivity.
   1508..1642    -  polyA_signal   SV40 poly(A) signal: SV40 polyadenylation signal
   1777..1793    -  protein_bind   lac operator: The lac repressor binds to the lac operator to inhibit transcription in E. coli. This inhibition can be relieved by adding lactose or isopropyl-β-D-thiogalactopyranoside (IPTG). lac repressor encoded by lacI
   1801..1831    -  promoter       lac promoter: promoter for the E. coli lac operon
   1846..1867    -  protein_bind   CAP binding site: CAP binding activates transcription in the presence of cAMP. E. coli catabolite activator protein
   1880..1972    -  CDS            lacI (fragment): lac repressor; lacI; The lac repressor binds to the lac operator to inhibit transcription in E. coli. This inhibition can be relieved by adding lactose or isopropyl-β-D-thiogalactopyranoside (IPTG).
   2155..2743    -  rep_origin     ori: high-copy-number ColE1/pMB1/pBR322/pUC origin of replication
   2914..3774    -  CDS            AmpR: β-lactamase; bla; confers resistance to ampicillin, carbenicillin, and related antibiotics
   3775..3879    -  promoter       AmpR promoter: bla
   3974..4009    +  CDS            rop (fragment): Rop protein, which maintains plasmids at low copy number; rop
   4111..4210    +  misc_feature   bom (fragment): basis of mobility region from pBR322
   4216..4371    -  CDS            lacZα (fragment): LacZα fragment of β-galactosidase; lacZ fragment
   4377..4397    -  misc_feature   MCS (fragment): pUC18/19 multiple cloning site
   4396..4699    +  enhancer       CMV enhancer: human cytomegalovirus immediate early enhancer
   4700..4903    +  promoter       CMV promoter: human cytomegalovirus (CMV) immediate early promoter
>Addgene plasmid #100468 | pCMV_mEm_4GS_LF82_687 | addgene full sequence | sequence record 210451 | Addgene NGS Result
GTTTAGTGAACCGTCAGATCGCCTGGAGACGCCATCCACGCTGTTTTGACCTCCATAGAAGACACCGGGA
CCGATCCAGCCTCCGGACTCTAGAGGATCCGGTACTAGAGGAACTGAAAAACCAGAAAGTTAACTGGTAA
GTTTAGTCTTTTTGTCTTTTATTTCAGGTCCCGGATCCGGTGGTGGTGCAAATCAAAGAACTGCTCCTCA
GTGGATGTTGCCTTTACTTCTAGGCCTGTACGGAAGTGTTACTTCTGCTCTAAAAGCTGCGGAATTGTAC
CCGCGGGCCCACCATGGTGAGCAAGGGCGAGGAGCTGTTCACCGGGGTGGTGCCCATCCTGGTCGAGCTG
GACGGCGACGTAAACGGCCACAAGTTCAGCGTGTCCGGCGAGGGCGAGGGCGATGCCACCTACGGCAAGC
TGACCCTGAAGTTCATCTGCACCACCGGCAAGCTGCCCGTGCCCTGGCCCACCCTCGTGACCACCTTGAC
CTACGGCGTGCAGTGCTTCGCCCGCTACCCCGACCACATGAAGCAGCACGACTTCTTCAAGTCCGCCATG
CCCGAAGGCTACGTCCAGGAGCGCACCATCTTCTTCAAGGACGACGGCAACTACAAGACCCGCGCCGAGG
TGAAGTTCGAGGGCGACACCCTGGTGAACCGCATCGAGCTGAAGGGCATCGACTTCAAGGAGGACGGCAA
CATCCTGGGGCACAAGCTGGAGTACAACTACAACAGCCACAAGGTCTATATCACCGCCGACAAGCAGAAG
AACGGCATCAAGGTGAACTTCAAGACCCGCCACAACATCGAGGACGGCAGCGTGCAGCTCGCCGACCACT
ACCAGCAGAACACCCCCATCGGCGACGGCCCCGTGCTGCTGCCCGACAACCACTACCTGAGCACCCAGTC
CAAGCTGAGCAAAGACCCCAACGAGAAGCGCGATCACATGGTCCTGCTGGAGTTCGTGACCGCCGCCGGG
ATCACTCTCGGCATGGACGAGCTGTACAAGCGAATTGGTGGAGGGGGCGGTTCCGGTGGCGGAGGTTCCC
GAATTCGTCGACGGAGATCTGATATGAAAGGATACGGTTTATTCATGCTGGTCGCGTTGTTGCTGAGCGG
TTGCAGTACCTCCAAAGATGAAATGCTGCCACCCGGTGACAGTACCATGCTCGATATGTGGCAGAACAAA
GCCAGCAGCGCCCGGACCACGACAGAAGCGCGTAGCGTGTTACGCCGGGGGCTGACGGATTCGGATCTGG
CAACCCGTCAGTCACTGGAAGAGAGCTATACCCGCGATGCTCAGAATGAGATCCAGCAGCTTTTCCCGCG
CCTGCCTAACCCGGATATGGTGATTTATATCTATCCGCATATGGCAGGAAATGAGCCTGCGCCGGTGCCG
GGATACAGCTCGGTCTTCTCTTTCTATAGCCGGGTACAGTATGCATTACCGGGCGAACGGATGGAGGCAC
TCTGAATCGGTACCCTCGAGAAGCTTGCGGCCGCGGGGATCCAGACATGATAAGATACATTGATGAGTTT
GGACAAACCACAACTAGAATGCAGTGAAAAAAATGCTTTATTTGTGAAATTTGTGATGCTATTGCTTTAT
TTGTAACCATTATAAGCTGCAATAAACAAGTTAACAACAACAATTGCATTCATTTTATGTTTCAGGTTCA
GGGGGAGGTGTGGGAGGTTTTTTCGGATCCTCTAGAGTCGATCTGCAGGCATGCTAGCTTGGCGTAATCA
TGGTCATAGCTGTTTCCTGTGTGAAATTGTTATCCGCTCACAATTCCACACAACATACGAGCCGGAAGCA
TAAAGTGTAAAGCCTGGGGTGCCTAATGAGTGAGCTAACTCACATTAATTGCGTTGCGCTCACTGCCCGC
TTTCCAGTCGGGAAACCTGTCGTGCCAGCTGCATTAATGAATCGGCCAACGCGCGGGGAGAGGCGGTTTG
CGTATTGGGCGCTCTTCCGCTTCCTCGCTCACTGACTCGCTGCGCTCGGTCGTTCGGCTGCGGCGAGCGG
TATCAGCTCACTCAAAGGCGGTAATACGGTTATCCACAGAATCAGGGGATAACGCAGGAAAGAACATGTG
AGCAAAAGGCCAGCAAAAGGCCAGGAACCGTAAAAAGGCCGCGTTGCTGGCGTTTTTCCATAGGCTCCGC
CCCCCTGACGAGCATCACAAAAATCGACGCTCAAGTCAGAGGTGGCGAAACCCGACAGGACTATAAAGAT
ACCAGGCGTTTCCCCCTGGAAGCTCCCTCGTGCGCTCTCCTGTTCCGACCCTGCCGCTTACCGGATACCT
GTCCGCCTTTCTCCCTTCGGGAAGCGTGGCGCTTTCTCATAGCTCACGCTGTAGGTATCTCAGTTCGGTG
TAGGTCGTTCGCTCCAAGCTGGGCTGTGTGCACGAACCCCCCGTTCAGCCCGACCGCTGCGCCTTATCCG
GTAACTATCGTCTTGAGTCCAACCCGGTAAGACACGACTTATCGCCACTGGCAGCAGCCACTGGTAACAG
GATTAGCAGAGCGAGGTATGTAGGCGGTGCTACAGAGTTCTTGAAGTGGTGGCCTAACTACGGCTACACT
AGAAGAACAGTATTTGGTATCTGCGCTCTGCTGAAGCCAGTTACCTTCGGAAAAAGAGTTGGTAGCTCTT
GATCCGGCAAACAAACCACCGCTGGTAGCGGTGGTTTTTTTGTTTGCAAGCAGCAGATTACGCGCAGAAA
AAAAGGATCTCAAGAAGATCCTTTGATCTTTTCTACGGGGTCTGACGCTCAGTGGAACGAAAACTCACGT
TAAGGGATTTTGGTCATGAGATTATCAAAAAGGATCTTCACCTAGATCCTTTTAAATTAAAAATGAAGTT
TTAAATCAATCTAAAGTATATATGAGTAAACTTGGTCTGACAGTTACCAATGCTTAATCAGTGAGGCACC
TATCTCAGCGATCTGTCTATTTCGTTCATCCATAGTTGCCTGACTCCCCGTCGTGTAGATAACTACGATA
CGGGAGGGCTTACCATCTGGCCCCAGTGCTGCAATGATACCGCGAGACCCACGCTCACCGGCTCCAGATT
TATCAGCAATAAACCAGCCAGCCGGAAGGGCCGAGCGCAGAAGTGGTCCTGCAACTTTATCCGCCTCCAT
CCAGTCTATTAATTGTTGCCGGGAAGCTAGAGTAAGTAGTTCGCCAGTTAATAGTTTGCGCAACGTTGTT
GCCATTGCTACAGGCATCGTGGTGTCACGCTCGTCGTTTGGTATGGCTTCATTCAGCTCCGGTTCCCAAC
GATCAAGGCGAGTTACATGATCCCCCATGTTGTGCAAAAAAGCGGTTAGCTCCTTCGGTCCTCCGATCGT
TGTCAGAAGTAAGTTGGCCGCAGTGTTATCACTCATGGTTATGGCAGCACTGCATAATTCTCTTACTGTC
ATGCCATCCGTAAGATGCTTTTCTGTGACTGGTGAGTACTCAACCAAGTCATTCTGAGAATAGTGTATGC
GGCGACCGAGTTGCTCTTGCCCGGCGTCAATACGGGATAATACCGCGCCACATAGCAGAACTTTAAAAGT
GCTCATCATTGGAAAACGTTCTTCGGGGCGAAAACTCTCAAGGATCTTACCGCTGTTGAGATCCAGTTCG
ATGTAACCCACTCGTGCACCCAACTGATCTTCAGCATCTTTTACTTTCACCAGCGTTTCTGGGTGAGCAA
AAACAGGAAGGCAAAATGCCGCAAAAAAGGGAATAAGGGCGACACGGAAATGTTGAATACTCATACTCTT
CCTTTTTCAATATTATTGAAGCATTTATCAGGGTTATTGTCTCATGAGCGGATACATATTTGAATGTATT
TAGAAAAATAAACAAATAGGGGTTCCGCGCACATTTCCCCGAAAAGTGCCACCTGACGTCTAAGAAACCA
TTATTATCATGACATTAACCTATAAAAATAGGCGTATCACGAGGCCCTTTCGTCTCGCGCGTTTCGGTGA
TGACGGTGAAAACCTCTGACACATGCAGCTCCCGGAGACGGTCACAGCTTGTCTGTAAGCGGATGCCGGG
AGCAGACAAGCCCGTCAGGGCGCGTCAGCGGGTGTTGGCGGGTGTCGGGGCTGGCTTAACTATGCGGCAT
CAGAGCAGATTGTACTGAGAGTGCACCATATGCGGTGTGAAATACCGCACAGATGCGTAAGGAGAAAATA
CCGCATCAGGCGCCATTCGCCATTCAGGCTGCGCAACTGTTGGGAAGGGCGATCGGTGCGGGCCTCTTCG
CTATTACGCCAGCTGGCGAAAGGGGGATGTGCTGCAAGGCGATTAAGTTGGGTAACGCCAGGGTTTTCCC
AGTCACGACGTTGTAAAACGACGGCCAGTGAGTTCGAGCTTGCATGCCTGCAGGTCGTTACATAACTTAC
GGTAAATGGCCCGCCTGGCTGACCGCCCAACGACCCCCGCCCATTGACGTCAATAATGACGTATGTTCCC
ATAGTAACGCCAATAGGGACTTTCCATTGACGTCAATGGGTGGAGTATTTACGGTAAACTGCCCACTTGG
CAGTACATCAAGTGTATCATATGCCAAGTACGCCCCCTATTGACGTCAATGACGGTAAATGGCCCGCCTG
GCATTATGCCCAGTACATGACCTTATGGGACTTTCCTACTTGGCAGTACATCTACGTATTAGTCATCGCT
ATTACCATGGTGATGCGGTTTTGGCAGTACATCAATGGGCGTGGATAGCGGTTTGACTCACGGGGATTTC
CAAGTCTCCACCCCATTGACGTCAATGGGAGTTTGTTTTGGCACCAAAATCAACGGGACTTTCCAAAATG
TCGTAACAACTCCGCCCCATTGACGCAAATGGGCGGTAGGCGTGTACGGTGGGAGGTCTATATAAGCAGA
GCTC
