>Addgene plasmid #100468 | pCMV_mEm_4GS_LF82_687 | depositor partial sequence | sequence record 183774 | Sequence across LF82 gene insert region
CTCGGCATGGACGAGCTGTACAAGCGAATTGGTGGAGGGGGCGGTTCCGGTGGCGGAGGTTCCCGAATTC
GTCGACGGAGATCTGATATGAAAGGATACGGTTTATTCATGCTGGTCGCGTTGTTGCTGAGCGGTTGCAG
TACCTCCAAAGATGAAATGCTGCCACCCGGTGACAGTACCATGCTCGATATGTGGCAGAACAAAGCCAGC
AGCGCCCGGACCACGACAGAAGCGCGTAGCGTGTTACGCCGGGGGCTGACGGATTCGGATCTGGCAACCC
GTCAGTCACTGGAAGAGAGCTATACCCGCGATGCTCAGAATGAGATCCAGCAGCTTTTCCCGCGCCTGCC
TAACCCGGATATGGTGATTTATATCTATCCGCATATGGCAGGAAATGAGCCTGCGCCGGTGCCGGGATAC
AGCTCGGTCTTCTCTTTCTATAGCCGGGTACAGTATGCATTACCGGGCGAACGGATGGAGGCACTCTGAA
TCGGTACCCTCGAGAAGCTTGCGGCCGCGGGGATCCAGACATGATAAGATACATTGATGAGTTTGGACAA
ACCACAACTAGAATGCAGTGAAAAAAATGCTTTATTTGTGAAATTTGTGATGCTATTGCTTTATTTGTAA
CCATTATAAGCTGCAATAAACAAGTTAACAACAACAATTGCATTCATTTTATGTTTCAGGTTCAGGGGGA
GGTGTGGGAGGTTTTTTCGGATCCTCTAGAGTCGATCTGCAGGCATGCTAGCTTGGCGTAATCATGGTCA
TAGCTGTTTCCTGTGTGAAATTGTTATCCGCTCACAATTCCACACAACATACGAGCCGGAAGCATAAAGT
GTAAAGCCTGGGGTGCCTAATGAGTGAGCTAACTCACATTAATTGCGTTGCGCTCACTGCCCGCTTTCCA
GTCGGGAAACCTGTCGTGCCAGCTGCATTAATGAATCGGCCAACGCGCGGGGAGAGGCGGTTTGCGTATT
GNNGCTCTTCNCTTCNNGCTCACTGACTCGCTGCGCTCGGNCNNCGGCTGCGGCGA
